Addgene plasmid #157392: pD649-HAsp-MR1-COMP5AP-AviTag-9xHis
Purpose: Mammalian expression of cell-surface protein extracellular domain fused to COMP5AP-AviTag-9xHis. Protein is secreted from cells.
Depositing lab: Chris Garcia. Depositing organization: Stanford University. Publication: A Human IgSF Cell-Surface Interactome Reveals a Complex Network of Protein-Protein Interactions. Wojtowicz WM, Vielmetter J, Fernandes RA, Siepe DH, Eastman CL, Chisholm GB, Cox S, Klock H, Anderson PW, Rue SM, Miller JJ, Glaser SM, Bragstad ML, Vance J, Lam AW, Lesley SA, Zinn K, Garcia KC. Cell. 2020 Aug 20;182(4):1027-1043.e17. doi: 10.1016/j.cell.2020.07.025. PubMed 32822567.
Backbone
  Vector backbone: pD649
  Backbone size w/o insert (bp): 7153
  Vector type: Mammalian Expression
Growth in bacteria
  Bacterial resistance: Ampicillin, 100 μg/mL
  Growth temperature: 37°C
  Growth strain: DH5alpha
  Copy number: High Copy
Gene/Insert
  Gene/Insert name: MR1 (alt name: HMR1)
  Species: H. sapiens (human)
  Insert size (bp): 1182
  Entrez Gene: MR1 (a.k.a. HLALS)
  Promoter: CMV/SP6
  Tag / fusion protein: COMP5AP-AviTag-9xHis (C terminal on backbone)
  Cloning method: Restriction Enzyme; 5′ cloning site GCGGCCGC (not destroyed); 3′ cloning site GGCGCGCC (not destroyed)
  Sequencing primers: 5′ ATTTAGGTGACACTATAG; 3′ CGTCGCACTCCATCACGGTG
Resource information
  A portion of this plasmid was derived from a plasmid made by: synthesis by ThermoFisher
Terms and licenses: Academic/Nonprofit Terms; Industry Terms: Not Available to Industry
Depositor comments: Some plasmids in this collection may have an IS4-like element ISVsa5 family transposase upstream of the CMV promoter.
How to cite: pD649-HAsp-MR1-COMP5AP-AviTag-9xHis was a gift from Chris Garcia (Addgene plasmid # 157392 ; http://n2t.net/addgene:157392 ; RRID:Addgene_157392)
