[The description below was written by a language model from this plasmid's Addgene catalogue record and pLannotate feature annotations shown in this document.]
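Description:
pD649-HAsp-MR1-COMP5AP-AviTag-9xHis is a mammalian expression plasmid (8,335 nt in the depositor's full sequence) built on the pD649 backbone for secreted production of the extracellular domain of human MR1, the MHC class I-related molecule that presents microbial riboflavin-derived metabolites to MAIT cells. It is maintained in E. coli at high copy through a ColE1/pUC-type origin with ampicillin selection (β-lactamase). A separate SV40 early/EM7 promoter cassette drives a puromycin N-acetyltransferase gene followed by an SV40 poly(A) signal, which could allow selection in mammalian cells. Small kanamycin-resistance, lacZα, f1 ori and ble fragments appear to be backbone remnants. The depositor notes that some plasmids in this collection may carry an IS4-like transposase upstream of the CMV promoter; none is annotated in this feature table.

Expression is driven by the CMV enhancer/promoter with a fragment of CMV intron A, followed by an SP6 promoter that also serves as a sequencing primer site. The open reading frame begins with a secretion signal: the plasmid name indicates an HA signal peptide, while the annotation tool matched part of this region to an IgH signal sequence. Notably, the annotated insert contains a β2-microglobulin coding segment upstream of the MR1 fragment, suggesting a single-chain B2M–MR1 arrangement, although the catalogue entry does not say so. Downstream, on the backbone, are the COMP coiled-coil pentamerization domain, placental alkaline phosphatase, an AviTag for enzymatic biotinylation, and a polyhistidine tag (named 9xHis; annotated as 8xHis), ending at a bGH poly(A) signal. The pentameric, enzyme-labelled fusion provides high avidity and a colorimetric readout, suited to the protein–protein interaction screening of cell-surface ectodomains described in the associated interactome study.
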