Features (pLannotate 1.2.2; 25 found; start..end, strand, type, name):
    119..143     -  CDS            KanR (fragment): aminoglycoside phosphotransferase; aph(3')-Ia; confers resistance to kanamycin
    254..842     +  rep_origin     ori: high-copy-number ColE1/pMB1/pBR322/pUC origin of replication
   1067..1084    +  terminator     rrnB T2 terminator (fragment): transcription terminator T2 from the E. coli rrnB gene
   1109..1128    -  CDS            lacZα (fragment): LacZα fragment of β-galactosidase; lacZ fragment
   1584..1600    +  protein_bind   lac operator: The lac repressor binds to the lac operator to inhibit transcription in E. coli. This inhibition can be relieved by adding lactose or isopropyl-β-D-thiogalactopyranoside (IPTG). lac repressor encoded by lacI
   1843..2146    +  enhancer       CMV enhancer: human cytomegalovirus immediate early enhancer
   2147..2350    +  promoter       CMV promoter: human cytomegalovirus (CMV) immediate early promoter
   2486..2529    +  intron         CMV intron (fragment): modified intron A from human cytomegalovirus
   2581..2599    +  promoter       SP6 promoter: promoter for bacteriophage SP6 RNA polymerase
   2603..2640    +  CDS            IgH signal sequence (fragment): signal sequence from the mouse immunoglobulin heavy chain variable region
   2704..3045    +  CDS            B2M (sequence partly withheld): B2MG_CHLAE - Experimental evidence at protein level: Swiss-Prot protein existence level 1. Component of the class I major histocompatibility complex (MHC). Involved in the presentation of peptide antigens to the immune system. From Chlorocebus aethiops (Green monkey) (Cercopithecus aethiops).
   3088..3936    +  CDS            MR1 (fragment): HMR1_HUMAN - Experimental evidence at protein level: Swiss-Prot protein existence level 1. Antigen-presenting molecule specialized in displaying microbial pyrimidine-based metabolites to alpha-beta T cell receptors (TCR) on innate-type mucosal-associated invariant T (MAIT) cells (PubMed:23051753, PubMed:26795251, PubMed:12794138, PubMed:19416870, PubMed:22692454, PubMed:23846752). In complex with B2M preferentially presents riboflavin-derived metabolites to semi-invariant TRAV1-2 TCRs on MAIT cells, guiding immune surveillance of the microbial metabolome at mucosal epithelial barriers (PubMed:
   4027..4206    +  CDS            Comp (fragment): COMP_RAT - Experimental evidence at protein level: Swiss-Prot protein existence level 1. May play a role in the structural integrity of cartilage via its interaction with other extracellular matrix proteins such as the collagens and fibronectin. Can mediate the interaction of chondrocytes with the cartilage extracellular matrix through interaction with cell surface integrin receptors. Could play a role in the pathogenesis of osteoarthritis. Potent suppressor of apoptosis in both primary chondrocytes and transformed cells. Suppresses apoptosis by blocking the activation of caspase-3 and by indu
   4194..5646    +  CDS            SEAP (fragment): secreted alkaline phosphatase from human placenta The natural enzyme has a C-terminal transmembrane sequence that is replaced by a GPI anchor.
   5671..5712    +  CDS            AviTag™ (fragment): peptide tag that allows for enzymatic biotinylation
   5716..5739    +  CDS            8xHis: 8xHis affinity tag
   5885..5996    +  polyA_signal   bGH poly(A) signal: bovine growth hormone polyadenylation signal
   5997..6105    +  rep_origin     f1 ori (fragment): f1 bacteriophage origin of replication; arrow indicates direction of (+) strand synthesis
   6119..6448    +  promoter       SV40 promoter: SV40 enhancer and early promoter
   6496..6543    +  promoter       EM7 promoter: synthetic bacterial promoter&nbsp
   6562..7161    +  CDS            PuroR (fragment): puromycin N-acetyltransferase; pac from Streptomyces; confers resistance to puromycin
   7171..7296    +  CDS            ble (fragment): BLE_KLEPN - Experimental evidence at protein level: Swiss-Prot protein existence level 1. Binding protein with a strong affinity to the bleomycin family of antibiotics. Binds to CL990; an antimitotic-antibiotic compound. From Klebsiella pneumoniae.
   7291..7412    +  polyA_signal   SV40 poly(A) signal: SV40 polyadenylation signal
   7465..8325    -  CDS            AmpR: β-lactamase; bla; confers resistance to ampicillin, carbenicillin, and related antibiotics
   8328..89      -  promoter       AmpR promoter (fragment) (across the origin): bla
>Addgene plasmid #157392 | pD649-HAsp-MR1-COMP5AP-AviTag-9xHis | depositor full sequence | sequence record 303893 | Full Sequence
TTTCAATATTATTGAAGCATTTATCAGGGTTATTGTCTCATGAGCGGATACATATTTGAATGTATTTAGA
AAAATAAACAAATAGGGGTCAGTGTTACAACCAATTAACCAATTCTGAACATTATCGCGAGCCCATTTAT
ACCTGAATATGGCTCATAACACCCCTTGCTCATGACCAAAATCCCTTAACGTGAGTTACGCGCGCGTCGT
TCCACTGAGCGTCAGACCCCGTAGAAAAGATCAAAGGATCTTCTTGAGATCCTTTTTTTCTGCGCGTAAT
CTGCTGCTTGCAAACAAAAAAACCACCGCTACCAGCGGTGGTTTGTTTGCCGGATCAAGAGCTACCAACT
CTTTTTCCGAAGGTAACTGGCTTCAGCAGAGCGCAGATACCAAATACTGTTCTTCTAGTGTAGCCGTAGT
TAGCCCACCACTTCAAGAACTCTGTAGCACCGCCTACATACCTCGCTCTGCTAATCCTGTTACCAGTGGC
TGCTGCCAGTGGCGATAAGTCGTGTCTTACCGGGTTGGACTCAAGACGATAGTTACCGGATAAGGCGCAG
CGGTCGGGCTGAACGGGGGGTTCGTGCACACAGCCCAGCTTGGAGCGAACGACCTACACCGAACTGAGAT
ACCTACAGCGTGAGCTATGAGAAAGCGCCACGCTTCCCGAAGGGAGAAAGGCGGACAGGTATCCGGTAAG
CGGCAGGGTCGGAACAGGAGAGCGCACGAGGGAGCTTCCAGGGGGAAACGCCTGGTATCTTTATAGTCCT
GTCGGGTTTCGCCACCTCTGACTTGAGCGTCGATTTTTGTGATGCTCGTCAGGGGGGCGGAGCCTATGGA
AAAACGCCAGCAACGCGGCCTTTTTACGGTTCCTGGCCTTTTGCTGGCCTTTTGCTCACATGTTCTTTCC
TGCGTTATCCCCTGATTCTGTGGATAACCGTATTACCGCCTTTGAGTGAGCTGATACCGCTCGCCGCAGC
CGAACGACCGAGCGCAGCGAGTCAGTGAGCGAGGAAGCGGAAGGCGAGAGTAGGGAACTGCCAGGCATCA
AACTAAGCAGAAGGCCCCTGACGGATGGCCTTTTTGCGTTTCTACAAACTCTTTCTGTGTTGTAAAACGA
CGGCCAGTCTTAAGCTCGGGCCCCCTGGGCGGTTCTGATAACGAGTAATCGTTAATCCGCAAATAACGTA
AAAACCCGCTTCGGCGGGTTTTTTTATGGGGGGAGTTTAGGGAAAGAGCATTTGTCAGAATATTTAAGGG
CGCCTGTCACTTTGCTTGATATATGAGAATTATTTAACCTTATAAATGAGAAAAAAGCAACGCACTTTAA
ATAAGATACGTTGCTTTTTCGATTGATGAACACCTATAATTAAACTATTCATCTATTATTTATGATTTTT
TGTATATACAATATTTCTAGTTTGTTAAAGAGAATTAAGAAAATAAATCTCGAAAATAATAAAGGGAAAA
TCAGTTTTTGATATCAAAATTATACATGTCAACGATAATACAAAATATAATACAAACTATAAGATGTTAT
CAGTATTTATTATCATTTAGAATAAATTTTGTGTCGCCCTTAATTGTGAGCGGATAACAATTACGAGCTT
CATGCACAGTGGCGTTGACTCAATATTGGCCATTAGCCATATTATTCATTGGTTATATAGCATAAATCAA
TATTGGCTATTGGCCATTGCATACGTTGTATCTATATCATAATATGTACATTTATATTGGCTCATGTCCA
ATATGACCGCCATGTTGGCATTGATTATTGACTAGTTATTAATAGTAATCAATTACGGGGTCATTAGTTC
ATAGCCCATATATGGAGTTCCGCGTTACATAACTTACGGTAAATGGCCCGCCTGGCTGACCGCCCAACGA
CCCCCGCCCATTGACGTCAATAATGACGTATGTTCCCATAGTAACGCCAATAGGGACTTTCCATTGACGT
CAATGGGTGGAGTATTTACGGTAAACTGCCCACTTGGCAGTACATCAAGTGTATCATATGCCAAGTACGC
CCCCTATTGACGTCAATGACGGTAAATGGCCCGCCTGGCATTATGCCCAGTACATGACCTTATGGGACTT
TCCTACTTGGCAGTACATCTACGTATTAGTCATCGCTATTACCATGGTGATGCGGTTTTGGCAGTACATC
AATGGGCGTGGATAGCGGTTTGACTCACGGGGATTTCCAAGTCTCCACCCCATTGACGTCAATGGGAGTT
TGTTTTGGCACCAAAATCAACGGGACTTTCCAAAATGTCGTAACAACTCCGCCCCATTGACGCAAATGGG
CGGTAGGCGTGTACGGTGGGAGGTCTATATAAGCAGAGCTCGTTTAGTGAACCGTCAGATCGCCTGGAGA
CGCCATCCACGCTGTTTTGACCTCCATAGAAGACACCGGGACCGATCCAGCCTCCGCGGCCGGGAACGGT
GCATTGGAACGCGGATTCCCCGTGCCAAGAGTGACGTAAGTACCGCCTATAGAGTCTATAGGCCCACCCC
CTTGGCTTCGTTAGAACGCGGCTACAATTAATACATAACCTTATGTATCATACACATACGATTTAGGTGA
CACTATAGAATAACATCCACTTTGCCTTTCTCTCCACAGGTGTCCACTCCCAGGTCCAACTGCACCTCGG
TTCTATCGAAAACGCGCCTGCTAGCGCCACCATGAAGACCATCATTGCCCTGAGCTACATCTTCTGCCTG
GTGTTCGCTGCGGCCGCC
[297 nt withheld, positions 2749-3045]
GGCGGAGGTGGAAGCGGAGGCGGAGGATCTGGTGGCGGAGGAAGTAGAACACACAGCCTGAGATACTTCC
GGCTGGGCGTGTCCGATCCTATTCACGGCGTGCCAGAGTTCATCAGCGTGGGCTATGTGGACTCTCACCC
CATCACCACCTACGACAGCGTGACCAGACAGAAAGAGCCCAGAGCACCCTGGATGGCCGAAAATCTGGCC
CCTGATCACTGGGAGAGATACACCCAACTGCTGAGAGGCTGGCAGCAGATGTTCAAAGTGGAACTGAAGC
GGCTGCAGCGGCACTACAATCACAGCGGCAGCCACACCTACCAGAGAATGATCGGCTGCGAGCTGCTGGA
AGATGGCAGCACAACAGGCTTTCTGCAGTACGCCTACGACGGCCAGGACTTCCTGATCTTCAACAAGGAT
ACCCTGAGCTGGCTGGCCGTGGATAATGTGGCCCACACAATCAAACAGGCCTGGGAAGCCAACCAGCACG
AACTGCTGTACCAGAAGAACTGGCTGGAAGAGGAATGTATCGCCTGGCTGAAGCGGTTCCTGGAATACGG
CAAGGACACCCTGCAGAGAACAGAGCCTCCACTCGTGCGCGTGAACCGGAAAGAAACCTTTCCTGGCGTG
ACAGCCCTGTTCTGCAAGGCCCATGGCTTCTACCCACCTGAGATCTACATGACCTGGATGAAGAACGGGG
AAGAGATCGTGCAAGAGATCGACTACGGCGACATTCTGCCTAGCGGCGACGGAACATATCAGGCTTGGGC
CTCTATTGAGCTGGACCCTCAGAGCAGCAACCTGTACTCTTGCCACGTGGAACACTGCGGCGTGCACATG
GTTCTGCAGGTCCCACAAGAGAGCGAGACAATCCCTCTGGTCATGGGCGCGCCGGAAGATCAAGTTGATC
CAAGATTGATTGATGGCAAGGGCGGATCTCTGGAGGTGCTGTTCCAGGGACCAGGCGGAAGCGGCAATCC
CGGCGGCGATCTGGCCCCCCAGATGCTGCGCGAGCTGCAGGAGACCAATGCCGCCCTGCAGGACGTGCGC
GAGCTGCTGCGCCACCGCGTGAAGGAGATCACCTTCCTGAAGAACACCGTGATGGAGTGCGACGCCTGCG
GTATGCAGCCCTCTAGAGGCTCCGGCTCCATCATCCCAGTTGAGGAGGAGAACCCGGACTTCTGGAACCG
CGAGGCAGCCGAGGCCCTGGGTGCCGCCAAGAAGCTGCAGCCTGCACAGACAGCCGCCAAGAACCTCATC
ATCTTCCTGGGCGATGGGATGGGGGTGTCTACGGTGACAGCTGCCAGGATCCTAAAAGGGCAGAAGAAGG
ACAAACTGGGGCCTGAGATACCCCTGGCCATGGACCGCTTCCCATATGTGGCTCTGTCCAAGACATACAA
TGTAGACAAACATGTGCCAGACAGTGGAGCCACAGCCACGGCCTACCTGTGCGGGGTCAAGGGCAACTTC
CAGACCATTGGCTTGAGTGCAGCCGCCCGCTTTAACCAGTGCAACACGACACGCGGCAACGAGGTCATCT
CCGTGATGAATCGGGCCAAGAAAGCAGGGAAGTCAGTGGGAGTGGTAACCACCACACGAGTGCAGCACGC
CTCGCCAGCCGGCACCTACGCCCACACGGTGAACCGCAACTGGTACTCGGACGCCGACGTGCCTGCCTCG
GCCCGCCAGGAGGGGTGCCAGGACATCGCTACGCAGCTCATCTCCAACATGGACATTGACGTGATCCTAG
GTGGAGGCCGAAAGTACATGTTTCGCATGGGAACCCCAGACCCTGAGTACCCAGATGACTACAGCCAAGG
TGGGACCAGGCTGGACGGGAAGAATCTGGTGCAGGAATGGCTGGCGAAGCGCCAGGGTGCCCGGTATGTG
TGGAACCGCACTGAGCTCATGCAGGCTTCCCTGGACCCGTCTGTGACCCATCTCATGGGTCTCTTTGAGC
CTGGAGACATGAAATACGAGATCCACCGAGACTCCACACTGGACCCCTCCCTGATGGAGATGACAGAGGC
TGCCCTGCGCCTGCTGAGCAGGAACCCCCGCGGCTTCTTCCTCTTCGTGGAGGGTGGTCGCATCGACCAT
GGTCATCATGAAAGCAGGGCTTACCGGGCACTGACTGAGACGATCATGTTCGACGACGCCATTGAGAGGG
CGGGCCAGCTCACCAGCGAGGAGGACACGCTGAGCCTCGTCACTGCCGACCACTCCCACGTCTTCTCCTT
CGGAGGCTACCCCCTGCGAGGGAGCTCCATCTTCGGGCTGGCCCCTGGCAAGGCCCGGGACAGGAAGGCC
TACACGGTCCTCCTATACGGAAACGGTCCAGGCTATGTGCTCAAGGACGGCGCCCGGCCGGATGTTACCG
AGAGCGAGAGCGGGAGCCCCGAGTATCGGCAGCAGTCAGCAGTGCCCCTGGACGAAGAGACCCACGCAGG
CGAGGACGTGGCGGTGTTCGCGCGCGGCCCGCAGGCGCACCTGGTTCACGGCGTGCAGGAGCAGACCTTC
ATAGCGCACGTCATGGCCTTCGCCGCCTGCCTGGAGCCCTACACCGCCTGCGACCTGGCGCCCCCCGCCG
GCACCACCGACGCCGCGCACCCGGGTGGCGGAGGACTGAACGACATCTTCGAGGCTCAGAAAATCGAATG
GCACGAACATCACCATCACCATCACCATCACCATTAAGGCCGGCCTGTAGTCACTGGCACAACGCGTTAC
CCGGTAAGCCAATCGGGTATACACGGTCGTCATACTGCAGACAGGGTTCTTCTACTTTGCAAGATAGTCT
TGAGTAGTAAAATAAATAGATAGAGAAAATCAGCCTCGACTGTGCCTTCTAGTTGCCAGCCATCTGTTGT
TTGCCCCTCCCCCGTGCCTTCCTTGACCCTGGAAGGTGCCACTCCCACTGTCCTTTCCTAATAAAATGAG
GAAATTGCATCACAACACTCAACCCTATCTCGGTCTATTCTTTTGATTTATAAGGGATTTTGCCGATTTC
GGCCTATTGGTTAAAAAATGAGCTGATTTAACAAAAATTTAACGCGAATTAATTCTGTGGAATGTGTGTC
AGTTAGGGTGTGGAAAGTCCCCAGGCTCCCCAGCAGGCAGAAGTATGCAAAGCATGCATCTCAATTAGTC
AGCAACCAGGTGTGGAAAGTCCCCAGGCTCCCCAGCAGGCAGAAGTATGCAAAGCATGCATCTCAATTAG
TCAGCAACCATAGTCCCGCCCCTAACTCCGCCCATCCCGCCCCTAACTCCGCCCAGTTCCGCCCATTCTC
CGCCCCATGGCTGACTAATTTTTTTTATTTATGCAGAGGCCGAGGCCGCCTCTGCCTCTGAGCTATTCCA
GAAGTAGTGAGGAGGCTTTTTTGGAGGCCTAGGCTTTTGCAAAAAGCTCCCGGGAGCTTGTATATCCATT
TTCGGATCTGATCAGCACGTGTTGACAATTAATCATCGGCATAGTATATCGGCATAGTATAATACGACAA
GGTGAGGAACTAAACCATGACCGAGTACAAGCCCACGGTGCGCCTCGCCACCCGCGACGACGTCCCCAGG
GCCGTACGCACCCTCGCCGCCGCGTTCGCCGACTACCCCGCCACGCGCCACACCGTCGATCCGGACCGCC
ACATCGAGCGGGTCACCGAGCTGCAAGAACTCTTCCTCACGCGCGTCGGGCTCGACATCGGCAAGGTGTG
GGTCGCGGACGACGGCGCCGCGGTGGCGGTCTGGACCACGCCGGAGAGCGTCGAAGCGGGGGCGGTGTTC
GCCGAGATCGGCCCGCGCATGGCCGAGTTGAGCGGTTCCCGGCTGGCCGCGCAGCAACAGATGGAAGGCC
TCCTGGCGCCGCACCGGCCCAAGGAGCCCGCGTGGTTCCTGGCCACCGTCGGCGTCTCGCCCGACCACCA
GGGCAAGGGTCTGGGCAGCGCCGTCGTGCTCCCCGGAGTGGAGGCGGCCGAGCGCGCCGGGGTGCCCGCC
TTCCTGGAGACATCCGCGCCCCGCAACCTCCCCTTCTACGAGCGGCTCGGCTTCACCGTCACCGCCGACG
TCGAGGTGCCCGAAGGACCGCGCACCTGGTGCATGACCCGCAAGCCCGGTGCCTGACACGTGCTACGAGA
TTTCGATTCCACCGCCGCCTTCTATGAAAGGTTGGGCTTCGGAATCGTTTTCCGGGACGCCGGCTGGATG
ATCCTCCAGCGCGGGGATCTCATGCTGGAGTTCTTCGCCCACCCCAACTTGTTTATTGCAGCTTATAATG
GTTACAAATAAAGCAATAGCATCACAAATTTCACAAATAAAGCATTTTTTTCACTGCATTCTAGTTGTGG
TTTGTCCAAACTCATCAATGTATCTTATCATGTCTGTATACCGTCGACCTCTAGCTAGAGCTTGGCGTAA
TCATGGTCATTACCAATGCTTAATCAGTGAGGCACCTATCTCAGCGATCTGTCTATTTCGTTCATCCATA
GTTGCCTGACTCCCCGTCGTGTAGATAACTACGATACGGGAGGGCTTACCATCTGGCCCCAGCGCTGCGA
TGATACCGCGAGAACCACGCTCACCGGCTCCGGATTTATCAGCAATAAACCAGCCAGCCGGAAGGGCCGA
GCGCAGAAGTGGTCCTGCAACTTTATCCGCCTCCATCCAGTCTATTAATTGTTGCCGGGAAGCTAGAGTA
AGTAGTTCGCCAGTTAATAGTTTGCGCAACGTTGTTGCCATCGCTACAGGCATCGTGGTGTCACGCTCGT
CGTTTGGTATGGCTTCATTCAGCTCCGGTTCCCAACGATCAAGGCGAGTTACATGATCCCCCATGTTGTG
CAAAAAAGCGGTTAGCTCCTTCGGTCCTCCGATCGTTGTCAGAAGTAAGTTGGCCGCAGTGTTATCACTC
ATGGTTATGGCAGCACTGCATAATTCTCTTACTGTCATGCCATCCGTAAGATGCTTTTCTGTGACTGGTG
AGTACTCAACCAAGTCATTCTGAGAATAGTGTATGCGGCGACCGAGTTGCTCTTGCCCGGCGTCAATACG
GGATAATACCGCGCCACATAGCAGAACTTTAAAAGTGCTCATCATTGGAAAACGTTCTTCGGGGCGAAAA
CTCTCAAGGATCTTACCGCTGTTGAGATCCAGTTCGATGTAACCCACTCGTGCACCCAACTGATCTTCAG
CATCTTTTACTTTCACCAGCGTTTCTGGGTGAGCAAAAACAGGAAGGCAAAATGCCGCAAAAAAGGGAAT
AAGGGCGACACGGAAATGTTGAATACTCATATTCTTCCTT
