>Addgene plasmid #157392 | pD649-HAsp-MR1-COMP5AP-AviTag-9xHis | depositor partial sequence | sequence record 303894 | insert (extracellular domain)
[297 nt withheld, positions 1-297]
GGCGGAGGTGGAAGCGGAGGCGGAGGATCTGGTGGCGGAGGAAGTAGAACACACAGCCTGAGATACTTCC
GGCTGGGCGTGTCCGATCCTATTCACGGCGTGCCAGAGTTCATCAGCGTGGGCTATGTGGACTCTCACCC
CATCACCACCTACGACAGCGTGACCAGACAGAAAGAGCCCAGAGCACCCTGGATGGCCGAAAATCTGGCC
CCTGATCACTGGGAGAGATACACCCAACTGCTGAGAGGCTGGCAGCAGATGTTCAAAGTGGAACTGAAGC
GGCTGCAGCGGCACTACAATCACAGCGGCAGCCACACCTACCAGAGAATGATCGGCTGCGAGCTGCTGGA
AGATGGCAGCACAACAGGCTTTCTGCAGTACGCCTACGACGGCCAGGACTTCCTGATCTTCAACAAGGAT
ACCCTGAGCTGGCTGGCCGTGGATAATGTGGCCCACACAATCAAACAGGCCTGGGAAGCCAACCAGCACG
AACTGCTGTACCAGAAGAACTGGCTGGAAGAGGAATGTATCGCCTGGCTGAAGCGGTTCCTGGAATACGG
CAAGGACACCCTGCAGAGAACAGAGCCTCCACTCGTGCGCGTGAACCGGAAAGAAACCTTTCCTGGCGTG
ACAGCCCTGTTCTGCAAGGCCCATGGCTTCTACCCACCTGAGATCTACATGACCTGGATGAAGAACGGGG
AAGAGATCGTGCAAGAGATCGACTACGGCGACATTCTGCCTAGCGGCGACGGAACATATCAGGCTTGGGC
CTCTATTGAGCTGGACCCTCAGAGCAGCAACCTGTACTCTTGCCACGTGGAACACTGCGGCGTGCACATG
GTTCTGCAGGTCCCACAAGAGAGCGAGACAATCCCTCTGGTC
[3 nt withheld, positions 1180-1182]
